Addgene plasmid #61210: pENTR-FLAG-hDIXDC1-L-WT
Purpose: Entry clone encoding long isoform of human DIXDC1
Depositing lab: Reuben Shaw. Depositing organization: Salk Institute for Biological Studies. Publication: An AMPK-independent signaling pathway downstream of the LKB1 tumor suppressor controls Snail1 and metastatic potential. Goodwin JM, Svensson RU, Lou HJ, Winslow MM, Turk BE, Shaw RJ. Mol Cell. 2014 Aug 7;55(3):436-50. doi: 10.1016/j.molcel.2014.06.021. Epub 2014 Jul 17. PubMed 25042806.
Backbone
  Vector backbone: pENTR-FLAG
  Backbone size w/o insert (bp): 2333
  Total vector size (bp): 4200
  Vector type: ENTR Clone
Growth in bacteria
  Bacterial resistance: Kanamycin, 50 μg/mL
  Growth temperature: 37°C
  Growth strain: DH5alpha
  Copy number: Unknown
Gene/Insert
  Gene/Insert name: human DIXDC1 (alt name: Ccd1)
  Species: H. sapiens (human)
  Insert size (bp): 1900
  GenBank ID: NM_001037954.3
  Entrez Gene: DIXDC1 (a.k.a. CCD1)
  Promoter: None
  Tag / fusion protein: FLAG (N terminal on insert)
  Cloning method: Unknown
  Sequencing primers: 5′ pENTR-F
Terms and licenses: Academic/Nonprofit Terms; Industry Terms: Not Available to Industry
How to cite: pENTR-FLAG-hDIXDC1-L-WT was a gift from Reuben Shaw (Addgene plasmid # 61210 ; http://n2t.net/addgene:61210 ; RRID:Addgene_61210)
