[The description below was written by a language model from this plasmid's Addgene catalogue record.]
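Description:
pENTR-FLAG-hDIXDC1-L-WT is a Gateway-style entry clone built on the pENTR-FLAG backbone, carrying the wild-type long isoform of human DIXDC1 (also known as Ccd1). The backbone is listed at about 2.3 kb and the insert at about 1.9 kb, for a total of roughly 4.2 kb. The plasmid is propagated in E. coli under kanamycin selection. Its copy number is recorded as unknown, and no feature table is provided, so the origin of replication and the exact recombination sites are not described in the record.

The DIXDC1 coding sequence carries an N-terminal FLAG epitope, which allows the protein to be detected or immunoprecipitated with anti-FLAG antibodies once it is expressed. The record states that there is no promoter, as expected for an entry clone. The plasmid is not meant to drive expression itself but serves as a donor. In the usual Gateway workflow, the tagged open reading frame in an entry vector is flanked by attL sites and is moved by LR recombination into destination vectors that supply the promoter, selection marker and delivery format, such as mammalian expression or viral vectors. The cloning method used to insert DIXDC1 is not recorded.

The associated work concerns a signalling pathway downstream of the LKB1 tumour suppressor that acts independently of AMPK and controls Snail1 and metastatic potential. This suggests the clone is a wild-type source for making FLAG-DIXDC1 expression constructs for such studies. The "WT" label implies that mutant counterparts may exist, although the record does not list any.
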