>Addgene plasmid #61210 | pENTR-FLAG-hDIXDC1-L-WT | addgene partial sequence | sequence record 102956 | pENTR-F 5'-CTACAAACTCTTCCTGTTAGTTAG-3'
TTTTGACTGATAGTGACCTGTTCGTTGCAACAAATTGATAAGCAATGCTTTTTTATAATGCCAACTTTGT
ACAAAAAAGCAGGCTCCACCATGGATTACAAGGACGATGACGACAAACTCGGATCCATGGGAACCAATTC
AGTAGACATGCTAGCCTGCCTGACCCGAGGGAACTTACTGGACGTCCTGCAGGAGGGCTTCAATGAGCAA
CAGCTGCAGGCCTATGTGGCCTGGGTGAATGCACAGCTGAAGAAGAGGCCAGCAGTGAAGCCTGTGCAGG
ACCTGCGACAAGATCTCCGGGATGGGGTGATCCTGGCATATCTCATCGAGATTGTTGCAGGAGAAAAGCT
GAGTGGGGTACAGCTGAGTCCCGGTAACCAACAGGAGATGAAGAATAATGTGGAGAAAGTGCTACAGTTT
GTGGCCTCTAAAAAGATTCGTATGCACCAGACTTCGGCTAAAGATATTGTGGATGGAAACCTGAAGTCTA
TCATGAGGCTGGTCCTTGCCTTGGCAGCTCATTTCAAACCTGGCTCCAGCAGGACGGTGAACCAAGGACG
GGACTCCAGAGCCCCTCTGCAAAGTCACCGACCACACTGTGCCACTGCTGTTGCCCAGGGAGCAGCTGCT
GCTCTGGCCGATGTGTGTCATGACATGTCCCGATCAGGACGGGATGTCTTTCGATATAGACAGAGGAACA
GCAGCATGGATGAGGAAATTGAGAATCCATACTGGAGTGTGCGGGCCCTAGTGCAGCAGTACGAAGGGCA
ACAAAGGTCCCCGTCTGAATCCAGCTGCTCCAGCCTGACTTCACCCAGTCCAATCCACAGTGCA
