>Addgene plasmid #61210 | pENTR-FLAG-hDIXDC1-L-WT | addgene partial sequence | sequence record 103018 | pENTR4-R 5'-attttgagacacgggccaga-3'
GATTTTATTTTGACTGATAGTGACCTGTTCGTTGCAACAAATTGATAAGCAATGCTTTCTTATAATGCCA
ACTTTGTACAAGAAAGCTGGGTCTAGATATCTCGAGTGCGGCCGCTTAATTCTCTCCATGGTCTTCTTCC
ACCCAAGCTACAATTTTCCCTTCCCATCCAGGGATGGCATCATCATCATGGAAAATCTCCTCTTTGACAG
TGCCAAACTCAGGATCCAGTGCTTTGAAGTGATACCGGTGATTTCCTTCCCGATCAATAGCTGCTTTAAA
ATCCTTTAACGTCACCTCCTCCAACCTCTTTGGTATATTGACCATGAAGGGCGTAAGTGACCGGTCAGTG
AAATAGAGCACTTTAGTACAGGTGCTGCTGACAGTTGGAGAGCTCTGTGAGTGAGGCAACTTTGAGTTAG
GGGGCCAGGACTCCCGGTATTCACTACCTACTTGAGTTCTGGGTGACTTGACCCGAACCTTTCTTTCTTG
TTTCTTCTGCGTCTCCATAACATGCAGGCGCTCCATGAGGCTAGAAATGCCCTGCTCCAAGCTGTCAATA
GTGTGGTGCTGAGGATCGTGGCCACTGAAGCTGTTGCGCAGGCTGCGGAGAGCATCTCGAACAAGCTGCA
GGTCGCTGGTCCCTCTGTTGCTGACTGAAGTAGCTCCTTTTCCTGCCGTTGGAAGGAGAAAACCATTGCT
TTGAGAGTTGTGACTGTTGTAGTTGGTCGCCTCATCTGCCTCTCTTTTCATACAGTGAGCCAAGAGGACA
TCTTTGTGTTCTAGCTCTCGCTCTAGATCCACCTGGTGGTAACTGACATCAGAGAGTTTCCGGAGTGCTT
CTTCTAACTTGGCCTGGTGCTGCTGAAGAAGGCGATCCTTCTGCCCCAGCTCTTTTTTATATTCTCCCAA
GAGCCGGTTCCTCTCATCTAGCTTCCTCTGCAGATCCACATTCTGGTTGTGCAGCTCATCTTTGTCCATA
TTTGCC
